>Addgene plasmid #65754 | pENTRY4_HuD | depositor full sequence | sequence record 114982 | pENTRY4_HuD sequence 3379 bps
CTTTCCTGCGTTATCCCCTGATTCTGTGGATAACCGTATTACCGCTAGCATGGATCTCGGGGACGTCTAA
CTACTAAGCGAGAGTAGGGAACTGCCAGGCATCAAATAAAACGAAAGGCTCAGTCGGAAGACTGGGCCTT
TCGTTTTATCTGTTGTTTGTCGGTGAACGCTCTCCTGAGTAGGACAAATCCGCCGGGAGCGGATTTGAAC
GTTGTGAAGCAACGGCCCGGAGGGTGGCGGGCAGGACGCCCGCCATAAACTGCCAGGCATCAAACTAAGC
AGAAGGCCATCCTGACGGATGGCCTTTTTGCGTTTCTACAAACTCTTCCTGTTAGTTAGTTACTTAAGCT
CGGGCCCCAAATAATGATTTTATTTTGACTGATAGTGACCTGTTCGTTGCAACAAATTGATAAGCAATGC
TTTTTTATAATGCCAACTTTGTACAAAAAAGCAGGCTCCACCATGGGAACCAATTCAGTCGACATGGTTA
TGATAATTAGCACCATGGAGCCTCAGGTGTCAAATGGTCCGACATCCAATACAAGCAATGGACCCTCCAG
CAACAACAGAAACTGTCCTTCTCCCATGCAAACAGGGGCAACCACAGATGACAGCAAAACCAACCTCATC
GTCAACTATTTACCCCAGAATATGACCCAAGAAGAATTCAGGAGTCTCTTCGGGAGCATTGGTGAAATAG
AATCCTGCAAACTTGTGAGAGACAAAATTACAGGACAGAGTTTAGGGTATGGATTTGTTAACTATATTGA
TCCAAAGGATGCAGAGAAAGCCATCAACACTTTAAATGGACTCAGACTCCAGACCAAAACCATAAAGGTC
TCATATGCCCGTCCGAGCTCTGCCTCAATCAGGGATGCTAACCTCTATGTTAGCGGCCTTCCCAAAACCA
TGACCCAGAAGGAACTGGAGCAACTTTTCTCGCAATACGGCCGTATCATCACCTCACGAATCCTGGTTGA
TCAAGTCACAGGAGTGTCCAGAGGGGTGGGATTCATCCGCTTTGATAAGAGGATTGAGGCAGAAGAAGCC
ATCAAAGGGCTGAATGGCCAGAAGCCCAGCGGTGCTACGGAACCGATTACTGTGAAGTTTGCCAACAACC
CCAGCCAGAAGTCCAGCCAGGCCCTGCTCTCCCAGCTCTACCAGTCCCCTAACCGGCGCTACCCAGGTCC
ACTTCACCACCAGGCTCAGAGGTTCAGGCTGGACAATTTGCTTAATATGGCCTATGGCGTAAAGAGGTTC
TCCCCAATTACCATTGATGGAATGACAAGCCTTGTGGGAATGAACATCCCTGGTCACACAGGAACTGGGT
GGTGCATCTTTGTCTACAACCTGTCCCCCGATTCCGATGAGAGTGTCCTCTGGCAGCTCTTTGGCCCCTT
TGGAGCAGTGAACAACGTAAAGGTGATTCGTGACTTCAACACCAACAAGTGCAAGGGATTCGGCTTTGTC
ACCATGACCAACTATGATGAGGCGGCCATGGCCATCGCCAGCCTCAACGGGTACCGCCTGGGAGACAGAG
TGTTGCAAGTTTCCTTTAAAACCAACAAAGCCCACAAGTCCTGAGCGGCCGCACTCGAGATATCTAGACC
CAGCTTTCTTGTACAAAGTTGGCATTATAAGAAAGCATTGCTTATCAATTTGTTGCAACGAACAGGTCAC
TATCAGTCAAAATAAAATCATTATTTGCCATCCAGCTGCAGCTCTGGCCCGTGTCTCAAAATCTCTGATG
TTACATTGCACAAGATAAAAATATATCATCATGAACAATAAAACTGTCTGCTTACATAAACAGTAATACA
AGGGGTGTTATGAGCCATATTCAACGGGAAACGTCGAGGCCGCGATTAAATTCCAACATGGATGCTGATT
TATATGGGTATAAATGGGCTCGCGATAATGTCGGGCAATCAGGTGCGACAATCTATCGCTTGTATGGGAA
GCCCGATGCGCCAGAGTTGTTTCTGAAACATGGCAAAGGTAGCGTTGCCAATGATGTTACAGATGAGATG
GTCAGACTAAACTGGCTGACGGAATTTATGCCTCTTCCGACCATCAAGCATTTTATCCGTACTCCTGGTG
ATGCATGGTTACTCACCACTGCGATCCCCGGAAAAACAGCATTCCAGGTATTAGAAGAATATCCTGATTC
AGGTGAAAATATTGTTGATGCGCTGGCAGTGTTCCTGCGCCGGTTGCATTCGATTCCTGTTTGTAATTGT
CCTTTTAACAGCGATCGCGTATTTCGTCTCGCTCAGGCGCAATCACGAATGAATAACGGTTTGGTTGATG
CGAGTGATTTTGATGACGAGCGTAATGGCTGGCCTGTTGAACAAGTCTGGAAAGAAATGCATAAACTTTT
GCCATTCTCACCGGATTCAGTCGTCACTCATGGTGATTTCTCACTTGATAACCTTATTTTTGACGAGGGG
AAATTAATAGGTTGTATTGATGTTGGACGAGTCGGAATCGCAGACCGATACCAGGATCTTGCCATCCTAT
GGAACTGCCTCGGTGAGTTTTCTCCTTCATTACAGAAACGGCTTTTTCAAAAATATGGTATTGATAATCC
TGATATGAATAAATTGCAGTTTCATTTGATGCTCGATGAGTTTTTCTAATCAGAATTGGTTAATTGGTTG
TAACATTATTCAGATTGGGCCCCGTTCCACTGAGCGTCAGACCCCGTAGAAAAGATCAAAGGATCTTCTT
GAGATCCTTTTTTTCTGCGCGTAATCTGCTGCTTGCAAACAAAAAAACCACCGCTACCAGCGGTGGTTTG
TTTGCCGGATCAAGAGCTACCAACTCTTTTTCCGAAGGTAACTGGCTTCAGCAGAGCGCAGATACCAAAT
ACTGTTCTTCTAGTGTAGCCGTAGTTAGGCCACCACTTCAAGAACTCTGTAGCACCGCCTACATACCTCG
CTCTGCTAATCCTGTTACCAGTGGCTGCTGCCAGTGGCGATAAGTCGTGTCTTACCGGGTTGGACTCAAG
ACGATAGTTACCGGATAAGGCGCAGCGGTCGGGCTGAACGGGGGGTTCGTGCACACAGCCCAGCTTGGAG
CGAACGACCTACACCGAACTGAGATACCTACAGCGTGAGCTATGAGAAAGCGCCACGCTTCCCGAAGGGA
GAAAGGCGGACAGGTATCCGGTAAGCGGCAGGGTCGGAACAGGAGAGCGCACGAGGGAGCTTCCAGGGGG
AAACGCCTGGTATCTTTATAGTCCTGTCGGGTTTCGCCACCTCTGACTTGAGCGTCGATTTTTGTGATGC
TCGTCAGGGGGGCGGAGCCTATGGAAAAACGCCAGCAACGCGGCCTTTTTACGGTTCCTGGCCTTTTGCT
GGCCTTTTGCTCACATGTT
Features (pLannotate 1.2.2; 8 found; start..end, strand, type, name):
      1..46      +  rep_origin     RSF ori (fragment): Plasmids containing the RSF 1030 origin of replication can be propagated in E. coli cells that contain additional plasmids with compatible origins.
    106..149     -  terminator     rrnB T1 terminator: Escherichia coli rrnB; transcription terminator T1 from the E. coli rrnB gene
    281..308     +  terminator     rrnB T2 terminator: transcription terminator T2 from the E. coli rrnB gene
    358..457     +  protein_bind   attL1: mutant version of attL; recombination site for the Gateway® LR reaction LR Clonase™
    490..1581    +  CDS            ELAVL4 (fragment): ELAV4_HUMAN - Also known as HUD, PNEM. Experimental evidence at protein level: Swiss-Prot protein existence level 1. RNA-binding protein that is involved in the post- transcriptional regulation of mRNAs (PubMed:7898713, PubMed:10710437, PubMed:12034726, PubMed:12468554, PubMed:17035636, PubMed:17234598). Plays a role in the regulation of mRNA stability, alternative splicing and translation (PubMed:7898713, PubMed:10710437, PubMed:12034726, PubMed:12468554, PubMed:17035636, PubMed:17234598). Binds to AU-rich element (ARE) sequences in the 3' untranslated region (UTR) of target mRNAs, including
   1608..1707    -  protein_bind   attL2: mutant version of attL; recombination site for the Gateway® LR reaction LR Clonase™
   1830..2639    +  CDS            KanR: aminoglycoside phosphotransferase; aph(3')-Ia; confers resistance to kanamycin in bacteria or G418 (Geneticin®) in eukaryotes
   2729..3317    +  rep_origin     ori: high-copy-number ColE1/pMB1/pBR322/pUC origin of replication
