[The description below was written by a language model from this plasmid's Addgene catalogue record and pLannotate feature annotations shown in this document.]
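Description:
pENTRY4_HuD is a Gateway entry clone built on a laboratory-modified version of the commercial pENTR 4 backbone, carrying the human ELAVL4 coding sequence (also known as HuD or PNEM). The full plasmid is 3,379 bp and is maintained in E. coli through a high-copy ColE1/pUC-type origin, with selection by a kanamycin resistance gene (aminoglycoside phosphotransferase). The annotation also flags a short RSF-origin fragment at the start of the sequence, which is too small to be a functional replicon and is probably just a partial similarity match.

The ELAVL4 insert, cloned between SalI and NotI sites that both remain intact, sits between attL1 and attL2 recombination sites. The feature table labels the coding sequence as a fragment relative to the reference protein, so it may represent a particular isoform or an incomplete match rather than the full canonical entry; the record does not clarify this. Upstream of attL1 lie the rrnB T1 and T2 transcription terminators, which shield the insert from read-through transcription originating in the backbone. No promoter driving the insert, epitope tag or reporter is annotated. Although the catalogue lists the vector type as mammalian expression, the plasmid itself appears to have no means of expressing the gene in mammalian cells. Its role is as a donor in an LR Clonase reaction, transferring the ELAVL4 sequence in a defined orientation into attR-containing destination vectors that supply promoters, tags and selection markers. ELAVL4 encodes an RNA-binding protein that recognises AU-rich elements in the 3' UTRs of its targets and regulates mRNA stability, splicing and translation, so derived expression constructs would suit studies of post-transcriptional regulation.
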