Addgene plasmid #65754: pENTRY4_HuD
Purpose: entry vector with HuD
Depositing lab: Thomas Tuschl. Depositing organization: Rockefeller University.
Backbone
  Vector backbone: pENTR 4
  Backbone manufacturer: Life Technologies, Modified by Tuschl lab
  Backbone size w/o insert (bp): 2279
  Vector type: Mammalian Expression
Growth in bacteria
  Bacterial resistance: Kanamycin, 50 μg/mL
  Growth temperature: 37°C
  Growth strain: Top10
  Copy number: Unknown
Gene/Insert
  Gene/Insert name: ELAVL4
  Species: H. sapiens (human)
  Entrez Gene: ELAVL4 (a.k.a. HUD, PNEM)
  Cloning method: Restriction Enzyme; 5′ cloning site SalI (not destroyed); 3′ cloning site NotI (not destroyed)
  Sequencing primers: 5′ pENTR-F - CTACAAACTCTTCCTGTTAGTTAG; 3′ pENTR4-R - attttgagacacgggccaga
Terms and licenses: Academic/Nonprofit Terms; Industry Terms: Not Available to Industry
How to cite: pENTRY4_HuD was a gift from Thomas Tuschl (Addgene plasmid # 65754 ; http://n2t.net/addgene:65754 ; RRID:Addgene_65754)
