>Addgene plasmid #65754 | pENTRY4_HuD | addgene partial sequence | sequence record 114979 | pENTR-F 5'-CTACAAACTCTTCCTGTTAGTTAG-3'
TGATTTTATTTTGACTGATAGTGACCTGTTCGTTGCAACAAATTGATAAGCAATGCTTTTTTATAATGCC
AACTTTGTACAAAAAAGCAGGCTCCACCATGGGAACCAATTCAGTCGACATGGTTATGATAATTAGCACC
ATGGAGCCTCAGGTGTCAAATGGTCCGACATCCAATACAAGCAATGGACCCTCCAGCAACAACAGAAACT
GTCCTTCTCCCATGCAAACAGGGGCAACCACAGATGACAGCAAAACCAACCTCATCGTCAACTATTTACC
CCAGAATATGACCCAAGAAGAATTCAGGAGTCTCTTCGGGAGCATTGGTGAAATAGAATCCTGCAAACTT
GTGAGAGACAAAATTACAGGACAGAGTTTAGGGTATGGATTTGTTAACTATATTGATCCAAAGGATGCAG
AGAAAGCCATCAACACTTTAAATGGACTCAGACTCCAGACCAAAACCATAAAGGTCTCATATGCCCGTCC
GAGCTCTGCCTCAATCAGGGATGCTAACCTCTATGTTAGCGGCCTTCCCAAAACCATGACCCAGAAGGAA
CTGGAGCAACTTTTCTCGCAATACGGCCGTATCATCACCTCACGAATCCTGGTTGATCAAGTCACAGGAG
TGTCCAGAGGGGTGGGATTCATCCGCTTTGATAAGAGGATTGAGGCAGAAGAAGCCATCAAAGGGCTGAA
TGGCCAGAAGCCCAGCGGTGCTACGGAACCGATTACTGTGAAGTTTGCCAACAACCCCAGCCAGAAGTCC
AGCCAGGCCCTGCTCTCCCAGCTCTACCAGTCCCCTAACCGGCGCTACCCAGGTCCACTTCACCAC
