>Addgene plasmid #65754 | pENTRY4_HuD | addgene partial sequence | sequence record 114980 | pENTR4-R 5'-attttgagacacgggccaga-3'
AAGAAAGCTGGGTCTAGATATCTCGAGTGCGGCCGCTCAGGACTTGTGGGCTTTGTTGGTTTTAAAGGAA
ACTTGCAACACTCTGTCTCCCAGGCGGTACCCGTTGAGGCTGGCGATGGCCATGGCCGCCTCATCATAGT
TGGTCATGGTGACAAAGCCGAATCCCTTGCACTTGTTGGTGTTGAAGTCACGAATCACCTTTACGTTGTT
CACTGCTCCAAAGGGGCCAAAGAGCTGCCAGAGGACACTCTCATCGGAATCGGGGGACAGGTTGTAGACA
AAGATGCACCACCCAGTTCCTGTGTGACCAGGGATGTTCATTCCCACAAGGCTTGTCATTCCATCAATGG
TAATTGGGGAGAACCTCTTTACGCCATAGGCCATATTAAGCAAATTGTCCAGCCTGAACCTCTGAGCCTG
GTGGTGAAGTGGACCTGGGTAGCGCCGGTTAGGGGACTGGTAGAGCTGGGAGAGCAGGGCCTGGCTGGAC
TTCTGGCTGGGGTTGTTGGCAAACTTCACAGTAATCGGTTCCGTAGCACCGCTGGGCTTCTGGCCATTCA
GCCCTTTGATGGCTTCTTCTGCCTCAATCCTCTTATCAAAGCGGATGAATCCCACCCCTCTGGACACTCC
TGTGACTTGATCAACCAGGATTCGTGAGGT
